>Addgene plasmid #20860 | pET21a-Streptavidin-Alive | addgene full sequence | sequence record 194024 | Addgene NGS Result
GGCGACTGGAGTGCCATGTCCGGTTTTCAACAAACCATGCAAATGCTGAATGAGGGCATCGTTCCCACTG
CGATGCTGGTTGCCAACGATCAGATGGCGCTGGGCGCAATGCGCGCCATTACCGAGTCCGGGCTGCGCGT
TGGTGCGGATATCTCGGTAGTGGGATACGACGATACCGAAGACAGCTCATGTTATATCCCGCCGTTAACC
ACCATCAAACAGGATTTTCGCCTGCTGGGGCAAACCAGCGTGGACCGCTTGCTGCAACTCTCTCAGGGCC
AGGCGGTGAAGGGCAATCAGCTGTTGCCCGTCTCACTGGTGAAAAGAAAAACCACCCTGGCGCCCAATAC
GCAAACCGCCTCTCCCCGCGCGTTGGCCGATTCATTAATGCAGCTGGCACGACAGGTTTCCCGACTGGAA
AGCGGGCAGTGAGCGCAACGCAATTAATGTAAGTTAGCTCACTCATTAGGCACCGGGATCTCGACCGATG
CCCTTGAGAGCCTTCAACCCAGTCAGCTCCTTCCGGTGGGCGCGGGGCATGACTATCGTCGCCGCACTTA
TGACTGTCTTCTTTATCATGCAACTCGTAGGACAGGTGCCGGCAGCGCTCTGGGTCATTTTCGGCGAGGA
CCGCTTTCGCTGGAGCGCGACGATGATCGGCCTGTCGCTTGCGGTATTCGGAATCTTGCACGCCCTCGCT
CAAGCCTTCGTCACTGGTCCCGCCACCAAACGTTTCGGCGAGAAGCAGGCCATTATCGCCGGCATGGCGG
CCCCACGGGTGCGCATGATCGTGCTCCTGTCGTTGAGGACCCGGCTAGGCTGGCGGGGTTGCCTTACTGG
TTAGCAGAATGAATCACCGATACGCGAGCGAACGTGAAGCGACTGCTGCTGCAAAACGTCTGCGACCTGA
GCAACAACATGAATGGTCTTCGGTTTCCGTGTTTCGTAAAGTCTGGAAACGCGGAAGTCAGCGCCCTGCA
CCATTATGTTCCGGATCTGCATCGCAGGATGCTGCTGGCTACCCTGTGGAACACCTACATCTGTATTAAC
GAAGCGCTGGCATTGACCCTGAGTGATTTTTCTCTGGTCCCGCCGCATCCATACCGCCAGTTGTTTACCC
TCACAACGTTCCAGTAACCGGGCATGTTCATCATCAGTAACCCGTATCGTGAGCATCCTCTCTCGTTTCA
TCGGTATCATTACCCCCATGAACAGAAATCCCCCTTACACGGAGGCATCAGTGACCAAACAGGAAAAAAC
CGCCCTTAACATGGCCCGCTTTATCAGAAGCCAGACATTAACGCTTCTGGAGAAACTCAACGAGCTGGAC
GCGGATGAACAGGCAGACATCTGTGAATCGCTTCACGACCACGCTGATGAGCTTTACCGCAGCTGCCTCG
CGCGTTTCGGTGATGACGGTGAAAACCTCTGACACATGCAGCTCCCGGAGACGGTCACAGCTTGTCTGTA
AGCGGATGCCGGGAGCAGACAAGCCCGTCAGGGCGCGTCAGCGGGTGTTGGCGGGTGTCGGGGCGCAGCC
ATGACCCAGTCACGTAGCGATAGCGGAGTGTATACTGGCTTAACTATGCGGCATCAGAGCAGATTGTACT
GAGAGTGCACCATTGCGGTGTGAAATACCGCACAGATGCGTAAGGAGAAAATACCGCATCAGGCGCTCTT
CCGCTTCCTCGCTCACTGACTCGCTGCGCTCGGTCGTTCGGCTGCGGCGAGCGGTATCAGCTCACTCAAA
GGCGGTAATACGGTTATCCACAGAATCAGGGGATAACGCAGGAAAGAACATGTGAGCAAAAGGCCAGCAA
AAGGCCAGGAACCGTAAAAAGGCCGCGTTGCTGGCGTTTTTCCATAGGCTCCGCCCCCCTGACGAGCATC
ACAAAAATCGACGCTCAAGTCAGAGGTGGCGAAACCCGACAGGACTATAAAGATACCAGGCGTTTCCCCC
TGGAAGCTCCCTCGTGCGCTCTCCTGTTCCGACCCTGCCGCTTACCGGATACCTGTCCGCCTTTCTCCCT
TCGGGAAGCGTGGCGCTTTCTCATAGCTCACGCTGTAGGTATCTCAGTTCGGTGTAGGTCGTTCGCTCCA
AGCTGGGCTGTGTGCACGAACCCCCCGTTCAGCCCGACCGCTGCGCCTTATCCGGTAACTATCGTCTTGA
GTCCAACCCGGTAAGACACGACTTATCGCCACTGGCAGCAGCCACTGGTAACAGGATTAGCAGAGCGAGG
TATGTAGGCGGTGCTACAGAGTTCTTGAAGTGGTGGCCTAACTACGGCTACACTAGAAGGACAGTATTTG
GTATCTGCGCTCTGCTGAAGCCAGTTACCTTCGGAAAAAGAGTTGGTAGCTCTTGATCCGGCAAACAAAC
CACCGCTGGTAGCGGTGGTTTTTTTGTTTGCAAGCAGCAGATTACGCGCAGAAAAAAAGGATCTCAAGAA
GATCCTTTGATCTTTTCTACGGGGTCTGACGCTCAGTGGAACGAAAACTCACGTTAAGGGATTTTGGTCA
TGAGATTATCAAAAAGGATCTTCACCTAGATCCTTTTAAATTAAAAATGAAGTTTTAAATCAATCTAAAG
TATATATGAGTAAACTTGGTCTGACAGTTACCAATGCTTAATCAGTGAGGCACCTATCTCAGCGATCTGT
CTATTTCGTTCATCCATAGTTGCCTGACTCCCCGTCGTGTAGATAACTACGATACGGGAGGGCTTACCAT
CTGGCCCCAGTGCTGCAATGATACCGCGAGACCCACGCTCACCGGCTCCAGATTTATCAGCAATAAACCA
GCCAGCCGGAAGGGCCGAGCGCAGAAGTGGTCCTGCAACTTTATCCGCCTCCATCCAGTCTATTAATTGT
TGCCGGGAAGCTAGAGTAAGTAGTTCGCCAGTTAATAGTTTGCGCAACGTTGTTGCCATTGCTGCAGGCA
TCGTGGTGTCACGCTCGTCGTTTGGTATGGCTTCATTCAGCTCCGGTTCCCAACGATCAAGGCGAGTTAC
ATGATCCCCCATGTTGTGCAAAAAAGCGGTTAGCTCCTTCGGTCCTCCGATCGTTGTCAGAAGTAAGTTG
GCCGCAGTGTTATCACTCATGGTTATGGCAGCACTGCATAATTCTCTTACTGTCATGCCATCCGTAAGAT
GCTTTTCTGTGACTGGTGAGTACTCAACCAAGTCATTCTGAGAATAGTGTATGCGGCGACCGAGTTGCTC
TTGCCCGGCGTCAATACGGGATAATACCGCGCCACATAGCAGAACTTTAAAAGTGCTCATCATTGGAAAA
CGTTCTTCGGGGCGAAAACTCTCAAGGATCTTACCGCTGTTGAGATCCAGTTCGATGTAACCCACTCGTG
CACCCAACTGATCTTCAGCATCTTTTACTTTCACCAGCGTTTCTGGGTGAGCAAAAACAGGAAGGCAAAA
TGCCGCAAAAAAGGGAATAAGGGCGACACGGAAATGTTGAATACTCATACTCTTCCTTTTTCAATATTAT
TGAAGCATTTATCAGGGTTATTGTCTCATGAGCGGATACATATTTGAATGTATTTAGAAAAATAAACAAA
TAGGGGTTCCGCGCACATTTCCCCGAAAAGTGCCACCTAAATTGTAAGCGTTAATATTTTGTTAAAATTC
GCGTTAAATTTTTGTTAAATCAGCTCATTTTTTAACCAATAGGCCGAAATCGGCAAAATCCCTTATAAAT
CAAAAGAATAGACCGAGATAGGGT
[37 nt withheld, positions 3735-3771]
AAAGAACGTGGACTCCAACGTCAAAGG
[49 nt withheld, positions 3799-3847]
T
[91 nt withheld, positions 3849-3939]
G
[124 nt withheld, positions 3941-4064]
CCCATTCGCCAATCCGGATATAGTTCCTCCTTTCAGCAAAAAACCCCTCAAGACCCGTTTAGAGGCCCCA
AGGGGTTATGCTAGTTATTGCTCAGCGGTGGCAGCAGCCAACTCAGCTTCCTTTCGGGCTTTGTTAGCAG
CCGGATCTCAGTGGTGGTGGTGGTGGTGCTCGAGTGCGGCCGCAAGCTTTTATTAATGGTGGTGATGGTG
ATGGGAAGCAGCGGACGGTTTAACTTTGGTGAAGGTGTCGTGACCAACCAGGGTGGATTTCCACGCGTTG
GCTTCGGTGGTGCCGGAGGTCAACAACCACTGGGTGTTGATACGAGCTTCAGCACCACCAACGTACTGGC
CAGACCAGGTGGTAGCGGAGTGAGCGTTACGGTAGTTGTTTTTCCAAGCAACGGTCCAACCCAGAGCGGT
TCCGGAACCGTCGGTAGCCGGAGCGGAGTCGTAACGACCGGTCAGAACGTATCTAGATTCAGCGTTACCA
ACAGCGGATTCGTAGGTACCGGTCAGAGCACCGTCAGCACCAGCGGTAACGATGAAGGTGGATCCCAGCT
GGTTGTACCAGGTGCCGGTGATACCAGCTTCAGCCATATGTATATCTCCTTCTTAAAGTTAAACAAAATT
ATTTCTAGAGGGGAATTGTTATCCGCTCACAATTCCCCTATAGTGAGTCGTATTAATTTCGCGGGATCGA
GATCTCGATCCTCTACGCCGGACGCATCGTGGCCGGCATCACCGGCGCCACAGGTGCGGTTGCTGGCGCC
TATATCGCCGACATCACCGATGGGGAAGATCGGGCTCGCCACTTCGGGCTCATGAGCGCTTGTTTCGGCG
TGGGTATGGTGGCAGGCCCCGTGGCCGGGGGACTGTTGGGCGCCATCTCCTTGCATGCACCATTCCTTGC
GGCGGCGGTGCTCAACGGCCTCAACCTACTACTGGGCTGCTTCCTAATGCAGGAGTCGCATAAGGGAGAG
CGTCGAGATCCCGGACACCATCGAATGGCGCAAAACCTTTCGCGGTATGGCATGATAGCGCCCGGAAGAG
AGTCAATTCAGGGTGGTGAATGTGAAACCAGTAACGTTATACGATGTCGCAGAGTATGCCGGTGTCTCTT
ATCAGACCGTTTCCCGCGTGGTGAACCAGGCCAGCCACGTTTCTGCGAAAACGCGGGAAAAAGTGGAAGC
GGCGATGGCGGAGCTGAATTACATTCCCAACCGCGTGGCACAACAACTGGCGGGCAAACAGTCGTTGCTG
ATTGGCGTTGCCACCTCCAGTCTGGCCCTGCACGCGCCGTCGCAAATTGTCGCGGCGATTAAATCTCGCG
CCGATCAACTGGGTGCCAGCGTGGTGGTGTCGATGGTAGAACGAAGCGGCGTCGAAGCCTGTAAAGCGGC
GGTGCACAATCTTCTCGCGCAACGCGTCAGTGGGCTGATCATTAACTATCCGCTGGATGACCAGGATGCC
ATTGCTGTGGAAGCTGCCTGCACTAATGTTCCGGCGTTATTTCTTGATGTCTCTGACCAGACACCCATCA
ACAGTATTATTTTCTCCCATGAAGACGGTACGCGACTGGGCGTGGAGCATCTGGTCGCATTGGGTCACCA
GCAAATCGCGCTGTTAGCGGGCCCATTAAGTTCTGTCTCGGCGCGTCTGCGTCTGGCTGGCTGGCATAAA
TATCTCACTCGCAATCAAATTCAGCCGATAGCGGAACGGGAA
Features (pLannotate 1.2.2; 19 found; start..end, strand, type, name):
    445..466     +  protein_bind   CAP binding site: CAP binding activates transcription in the presence of cAMP. E. coli catabolite activator protein
    481..772     +  CDS            TcR (fragment): tetracycline efflux protein; tet; confers resistance to tetracycline
    844..1224    -  CDS            YPB1_ECOLX: Protein predicted: Swiss-Prot protein existence level 4. From Escherichia coli.
   1241..1432    +  CDS            rop: Rop protein, which maintains plasmids at low copy number; rop
   1534..1673    +  misc_feature   bom: basis of mobility region from pBR322
   1859..2447    -  rep_origin     ori: high-copy-number ColE1/pMB1/pBR322/pUC origin of replication
   2618..3478    -  CDS            AmpR: β-lactamase; bla; confers resistance to ampicillin, carbenicillin, and related antibiotics
   3479..3583    -  promoter       AmpR promoter: bla
   3636..4064    -  rep_origin     f1 ori (sequence partly withheld): f1 bacteriophage origin of replication; arrow indicates direction of (+) strand synthesis
   4101..4148    -  terminator     T7 terminator: transcription terminator for bacteriophage T7 RNA polymerase
   4156..4205    -  CDS            SET1 (fragment): solubility-enhancement tag derived from T7 phage gene 10B
   4215..4232    -  CDS            9xHis (fragment): 9xHis affinity tag
   4278..4658    -  CDS            SAV_STRAV (fragment): Experimental evidence at protein level: Swiss-Prot protein existence level 1. The biological function of streptavidin is not known. Forms a strong non-covalent specific complex with biotin (one molecule of biotin per subunit of streptavidin). From Streptomyces avidinii.
   4669..4691    -  RBS            RBS: efficient ribosome binding site from bacteriophage T7 gene 10 (Olins and Rangwala, 1989)
   4706..4730    -  protein_bind   lac operator: The lac repressor binds to the lac operator to inhibit transcription in E. coli. This inhibition can be relieved by adding lactose or isopropyl-β-D-thiogalactopyranoside (IPTG). lac repressor encoded by lacI
   4731..4749    -  promoter       T7 promoter: promoter for bacteriophage T7 RNA polymerase
   4771..5050    +  CDS            TcR (fragment): tetracycline efflux protein; tet; confers resistance to tetracycline
   5058..5135    +  promoter       lacI promoter: lacI
   5136..432     +  CDS            lacI (across the origin): lac repressor; lacI; The lac repressor binds to the lac operator to inhibit transcription in E. coli. This inhibition can be relieved by adding lactose or isopropyl-β-D-thiogalactopyranoside (IPTG).
