[The description below was written by a language model from this plasmid's Addgene catalogue record and pLannotate feature annotations shown in this document.]
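Description:
pET21a-Streptavidin-Alive is a bacterial expression plasmid built on the pET21a backbone, carrying a wild-type ("alive") streptavidin subunit with intact biotin-binding activity. It replicates in E. coli from a ColE1/pBR322-type origin, flanked by the rop gene and bom site, and is selected with ampicillin through the β-lactamase gene and its own promoter. An f1 phage origin is also present. The short tetracycline-resistance fragments and the small predicted E. coli open reading frame in the feature table are backbone remnants of pBR322 ancestry rather than functional elements.

The roughly 430 bp insert was cloned between NdeI and HindIII. The annotation matches it to streptavidin from Streptomyces avidinii, although the catalogue species field lists E. coli, which probably reflects the expression host. The coding sequence is followed by a C-terminal His tag; the annotation's "9xHis (fragment)" spans only 18 nt, consistent with six histidines. Transcription runs from a T7 promoter paired with a lac operator, translation starts from the T7 gene 10 ribosome binding site, and the T7 terminator closes the unit. The plasmid-borne lacI gene supplies repressor, so expression stays off until it is induced with IPTG in a host that provides T7 RNA polymerase. The small "SET1" fragment called downstream of the tag is probably a spurious match to vector sequence.

The stated purpose is to produce the functional subunit for assembling monovalent streptavidin, a tetramer with a single femtomolar-affinity biotin-binding site. This presumably involves combining it with non-binding subunits supplied from a separate construct, with the His tag available as a purification handle. Expressed alone, the subunit can also be used to make conventional tetravalent wild-type streptavidin.
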