Addgene plasmid #20860: pET21a-Streptavidin-Alive
Purpose: Alive subunit for creating monovalent streptavidin with a single femtomolar biotin binding site. Can also be used to create wild-type (tetravalent) streptavidin.
Depositing lab: Alice Ting. Depositing organization: Massachusetts Institute of Technology. Publication: A monovalent streptavidin with a single femtomolar biotin binding site. Howarth M, Chinnapen DJ, Gerrow K, Dorrestein PC, Grandy MR, Kelleher NL, El-Husseini A, Ting AY. Nat Methods. 2006 Apr . 3(4):267-73. 10.1038/nmeth861 PubMed 16554831.
Backbone
  Vector backbone: pET21a
  Backbone size w/o insert (bp): 5443
  Vector type: Bacterial Expression
Growth in bacteria
  Bacterial resistance: Ampicillin, 100 μg/mL
  Growth temperature: 37°C
  Growth strain: DH5alpha
  Copy number: High Copy
Gene/Insert
  Gene/Insert name: Streptavidin-Alive (alt name: Streptavidin wt)
  Species: E. Coli
  Insert size (bp): 429
  Mutation: Wt gene
  Tag / fusion protein: His (C terminal on insert)
  Cloning method: Restriction Enzyme; 5′ cloning site NdeI (not destroyed); 3′ cloning site HindIII (not destroyed)
  Sequencing primers: 5′ T7; 3′ T7 term
Terms and licenses: Academic/Nonprofit Terms; Industry Terms: Not Available to Industry
Depositor comments: Please email with your intended use or targets for this plasmid.
How to cite: pET21a-Streptavidin-Alive was a gift from Alice Ting (Addgene plasmid # 20860 ; http://n2t.net/addgene:20860 ; RRID:Addgene_20860)
