>Addgene plasmid #20860 | pET21a-Streptavidin-Alive | addgene partial sequence | sequence record 26550 | T7 5'-TAATACGACTCACTATAGGG-3'
TNGGAATTCCCTCTGAATATTTTGTTTAACTTTAAGAAGGAGATATACATATGGCTGAAGCTGGTATCAC
CGGCACCTGGTACAACCAGCTGGGATCCACCTTCATCGTTACCGCTGGTGCTGACGGTGCTCTGACCGGT
ACCTACGAATCCGCTGTTGGTAACGCTGAATCTAGATACGTTCTGACCGGTCGTTACGACTCCGCTCCGG
CTACCGACGGTTCCGGAACCGCTCTGGGTTGGACCGTTGCTTGGAAAAACAACTACCGTAACGCTCACTC
CGCTACCACCTGGTCTGGCCAGTACGTTGGTGGTGCTGAAGCTCGTATCAACACCCAGTGGTTGTTGACC
TCCGGCACCACCGAAGCCAACGCGTGGAAATCCACCCTGGTTGGTCACGACACCTTCACCAAAGTTAAAC
CGTCCGCTGCTTCCCATCACCATCACCACCATTAATAAAAGCTTGCGGCCGCACTCGAGCACCACCACCA
CCACCACTGAGATCCGGCTGCTAACAAAGCCCGAAAGGAAGCTGAGTTGGCTGCTGCCACCGCTGAGCAA
TAACTAGCATAACCCCTTGGGGCCTCTAAACGGGTCTTGAGGGGTTTTTTGCTGAAAGGAGGAACTATAT
CCGGATTGGCGAATGGG
[124 nt withheld, positions 648-771]
CGCCGGCTTTCCCCGTCAAGCTCTAATCGGGGGCTCCCTTTAGGGTTCNAATTAGTGCTTACGG
