>Addgene plasmid #20860 | pET21a-Streptavidin-Alive | addgene partial sequence | sequence record 90084 | T7term 5'-GCTAGTTATTGCTCAGCGG-3'
CTCAGCTTCCTTTCGGGCTTTGTTAGCAGCCGGATCTCAGTGGTGGTGGTGGTGGTGCTCGAGTGCGGCC
GCAAGCTTTTATTAATGGTGGTGATGGTGATGGGAAGCAGCGGACGGTTTAACTTTGGTGAAGGTGTCGT
GACCAACCAGGGTGGATTTCCACGCGTTGGCTTCGGTGGTGCCGGAGGTCAACAACCACTGGGTGTTGAT
ACGAGCTTCAGCACCACCAACGTACTGGCCAGACCAGGTGGTAGCGGAGTGAGCGTTACGGTAGTTGTTT
TTCCAAGCAACGGTCCAACCCAGAGCGGTTCCGGAACCGTCGGTAGCCGGAGCGGAGTCGTAACGACCGG
TCAGAACGTATCTAGATTCAGCGTTACCAACAGCGGATTCGTAGGTACCGGTCAGAGCACCGTCAGCACC
AGCGGTAACGATGAAGGTGGATCCCAGCTGGTTGTACCAGGTGCCGGTGATACCAGCTTCAGCCATATGT
ATATCTCCTTCTTAAAGTTAAACAAAATTATTTCTAGAGGGGAATTGTTATCCGCTCACAATTCCCCTAT
AGTGAGTCGTATTAATTTCGCGGGATCGAGATCTCGATCCTCTACGCCGGACGCATCGTGGCCGGCATCA
CCGGCGCCACAGGTGCGGTTGCTGGCGCCTATATCGCCGACATCACCGATGGGGAAGATCGGGCTCGCCA
CTTCGGGCTCATGAGCGCTTGTTTCGGCGTGGGTATGGTGGCAGGCCCCGTGGCCGGGGGACTGTTGGGC
GCCATCTCCTTGCATGCACCATTCCTTGCGGCGGCGGTGCTCAACGGCCTCAACCTACTACTGGGCTGCT
TCCTAATGCAGGAGTCGCATAAGGGAGAGCGTCGAGATCCCGGACACCATCGAATGGCGCAAAACCTTTC
GCGGTATGGCATGATAGCGCCCGGAAGAGAGTCAATTCAGGGTGGTGAATGTGAAACCAGTAACGTTATA
CGATGTCGCAGAGTATGCCGGTGTCTCTTATCAGACCGTTTCCCGC
